>Addgene plasmid #98744 | pRL_CT_GI_del1 | addgene full sequence | sequence record 189858 | Addgene NGS Result
ACCGGCTTTTCATATAGAATAGAGAAGCGTTCATGACTAAATGCTTGCATCACAATACTTGAAGTTGACA
ATATTATTTAAGGACCTATTGTTTTTTCCAATAGGTGGTTAGCAATCGTCTTACTTTCTAACTTTTCTTA
CCTTTTACATTTCAGCAATATATATATATATTTCAAGGATATACCATTCTAATGTCTGCCCCTAAGAAGA
TCGTCGTTTTGCCAGGTGACCACGTTGGTCAAGAAATCACAGCCGAAGCCATTAAGGTTCTTAAAGCTAT
TTCTGATGTTCGTTCCAATGTCAAGTTCGATTTCGAAAATCATTTAATTGGTGGTGCTGCTATCGATGCT
ACAGGTGTTCCACTTCCAGATGAGGCGCTGGAAGCCTCCAAGAAGGCTGATGCCGTTTTGTTAGGTGCTG
TGGGTGGTCCTAAATGGGGTACAGGTAGTGTTAGACCTGAACAAGGTTTACTAAAAATCCGTAAAGAACT
TCAATTGTACGCCAACTTAAGACCATGTAACTTTGCATCCGACTCTCTTTTAGACTTATCTCCAATCAAG
CCACAATTTGCTAAAGGTACTGACTTCGTTGTTGTCAGAGAATTAGTGGGAGGTATTTACTTTGGTAAGA
GAAAGGAAGACGATGGTGATGGTGTCGCTTGGGATAGTGAACAATACACCGTTCCAGAAGTGCAAAGAAT
CACAAGAATGGCCGCTTTCATGGCCCTACAACATGAGCCACCATTGCCTATTTGGTCCTTGGATAAAGCT
AATGTTTTGGCCTCTTCAAGATTATGGAGAAAAACTGTGGAGGAAACCATCAAGAACGAATTTCCTACAT
TGAAGGTTCAACATCAATTGATTGATTCTGCCGCCATGATCCTAGTTAAGAACCCAACCCACCTAAATGG
TATTATAATCACCAGCAACATGTTTGGTGATATCATCTCCGATGAAGCCTCCGTTATCCCAGGTTCCTTG
GGTTTGTTGCCATCTGCGTCCTTGGCCTCTTTGCCAGACAAGAACACCGCATTTGGTTTGTACGAACCAT
GCCACGGTTCTGCTCCAGATTTGCCAAAGAATAAGGTCAACCCTATCGCCACTATCTTGTCTGCTGCAAT
GATGTTGAAATTGTCATTGAACTTGCCTGAAGAAGGTAAGGCCATTGAAGATGCAGTTAAAAAGGTTTTG
GATGCAGGTATCAGAACTGGTGATTTAGGTGGTTCCAACAGTACCACCGAAGTCGGTGATGCTGTCGCCG
AAGAAGTTAAGAAAATCCTTGCTTAAAAAGATTCTCTTTTTTTATGATATTTGTACATAAACTTTATAAA
TGAAATTCATAATAGAAACGACACGAAATTACAAAATGGAATAAATACCCGCGCTTAAAGGGTAATTTCG
AAAACAGCGAGTTTATCATTATCAATACTGCCATTTCAAAGAATACGTAAATAATTAATAGTAGTGATTT
TCCTAACTTTATTTAGTCAAAAAATTAGCCTTTTAATTCTGCTGTAACCCGTACATGCCCAAAATAGGGG
GCGGGTTACACAGAATATATAACATCGTAGGTGTCTGGGTGAACAGTTTATTCCTGGCATCCACTAAATA
TAATGGAGCCCGCTTTTTAAGCTGGCATCCAGAAAAAAAAAGAATCCCAGCACCAAAATATTGTTTTCTT
CACCAACCATCAGTTCATAGGTCCATTCTCTTAGCGCAACTACAGAGAACAGGGGCACAAACAGGCAAAA
AACGGGCACAACCTCAATGGAGTGATGCAACCTGCCTGGAGTAAATGATGACACAAGGCAATTGACCCAC
GCATGTATCTATCTCATTTTCTTACACCTTCTATTACCTTCTGCTCTCTCTGATTTGGAAAAAGCTGAAA
AAAAAGGTTGAAACCAGTTCCCTGAAATTATTCCCCTACTTGACTAATAAGTATATAAAGACGGTAGGTA
TTGATTGTAATTCTGTAAATCTATTTCTTAAACTTCTTAAATTCTACTTTTATAGTTAGTCTTTTTTTTA
GTTTTAAAACACCAAGAACTTAGTTTCGAATAAACACACATAAACAAACAAAATGGTTTCCGGAGTCGGG
GGTAGTGGCGGTGGCCGTGGCGGTGGCCGTGGCGGAGAAGAAGAACCGTCGTCAAGTCACACTCCTAATA
ACCGAAGAGGAGGAGAACAAGCTCAATCGTCGGGAACGAAATCTCTCAGACCAAGAAGCAACACTGAATC
AATGAGCAAAGCAATTCAACAGTACACCGTCGACGCAAGACTCCACGCCGTTTTCGAACAATCCGGCGAA
TCAGGGAAATCATTCGACTACTCACAATCACTCAAAACGACGACGTACGGTTCCTCTGTACCTGAGCAAC
AGATCACAGCTTATCTCTCTCGAATCCAGCGAGGTGGTTACATTCAGCCTTTCGGATGTATGATCGCCGT
CGATGAATCCAGTTTCCGGATCATCGGTTACAGTGAAAACGCCAGAGAAATGTTAGGGATTATGCCTCAA
TCTGTTCCTACTCTTGAGAAACCTGAGATTCTAGCTATGGGAACTGATGTGAGATCTTTGTTCACTTCTT
CGAGCTCGATTCTACTCGAGCGTGCTTTCGTTGCTCGAGAGATTACCTTGTTAAATCCGGTTTGGATACA
TTCCAAGAATACTGGTAAACCGTTTTACGCCATTCTTCATAGGATTGATGTTGGTGTTGTTATTGATTTA
GAGCCAGCTAGAACTGAAGATCCTGCGCTTTCTATTGCTGGTGCTGTTCAATCGCAGAAACTCGCGGTTC
GTGCGATTTCTCAGTTACAGGCTCTTCCTGGTGGAGATATTAAGCTTTTGTGTGACACTGTCGTGGAAAG
TGTGAGGGACTTGACTGGTTATGATCGTGTTATGGTTTATAAGTTTCATGAAGATGAGCATGGAGAAGTT
GTAGCTGAGAGTAAACGAGATGATTTAGAGCCTTATATTGGACTGCATTATCCTGCTACTGATATTCCTC
AAGCGTCAAGGTTCTTGTTTAAGCAGAACCGTGTCCGAATGATAGTAGATTGCAATGCCACACCTGTTCT
TGTGGTCCAGGACGATAGGCTAACTCAGTCTATGTGCTTGGTTGGTTCTACTCTTAGGGCTCCTCATGGT
TGTCACTCTCAGTATATGGCTAACATGGGATCTATTGCGTCTTTAGCAATGGCGGTTATAATCAATGGAA
ATGAAGATGATGGGAGCAATGTAGCTAGTGGAAGAAGCTCGATGAGGCTTTGGGGTTTGGTTGTTTGCCA
TCACACTTCTTCTCGCTGCATACCGTTTCCGCTAAGGTATGCTTGTGAGTTTTTGATGCAGGCTTTCGGT
TTACAGTTAAACATGGAATTGCAGTTAGCTTTGCAAATGTCAGAGAAACGCGTTTTGAGAACGCAGACAC
TGTTATGTGATATGCTTCTGCGTGACTCGCCTGCTGGAATTGTTACACAGAGTCCCAGTATCATGGACTT
AGTGAAATGTGACGGTGCAGCATTTCTTTACCACGGGAAGTATTACCCGTTGGGTGTTGCTCCTAGTGAA
GTTCAGATAAAAGATGTTGTGGAGTGGTTGCTTGCGAATCATGCGGATTCAACCGGATTAAGCACTGATA
GTTTAGGCGATGCGGGGTATCCCGGTGCAGCTGCGTTAGGGGATGCTGTGTGCGGTATGGCAGTTGCATA
TATCACAAAAAGAGACTTTCTTTTTTGGTTTCGATCTCACACTGCGAAAGAAATCAAATGGGGAGGCGCT
AAGCATCATCCGGAGGATAAAGATGATGGGCAACGAATGCATCCTCGTTCGTCCTTTCAGGCTTTTCTTG
AAGTTGTTAAGAGCCGGAGTCAACCATGGGAAACTGCGGAAATGGATGCGATTCACTCGCTCCAGCTTAT
TCTGAGAGACTCTTTTAAAGAATCTATGGATCCCATTCGTTCGCGCACACCAAGTCCTGCCCGCGAGCTT
CTGCCCGGACCCCAACCCGATGGGGTTCAGCCGACTGCAGATCGTGGGGTGTCTCCGCCTGCCGGCGGCC
CCCTGGATGGCTTGCCCGCTCGGCGGACGATGTCCCGGACCCGGCTGCCATCTCCCCCTGCCCCCTCACC
TGCGTTCTCGGCGGGCAGCTTCAGTGACCTGTTACGTCAGTTCGATCCGTCACTTTTTAATACATCGCTT
TTTGATTCATTGCCTCCCTTCGGCGCTCACCATACAGAGGCTGCCACAGGCGAGTGGGATGAGGTGCAAT
CGGGTCTGCGGGCAGCCGACGCCCCCCCACCCACCATGCGCGTGGCTGTCACTGCCGCGCGGCCGCCGCG
CGCCAAGCCGGCGCCGCGACGACGTGCTGCGCAACCCTCCGACGCTTCGCCGGCCGCGCAGGTGGATCTA
CGCACGCTCGGCTACAGCCAGCAGCAACAGGAGAAGATCAAACCGAAGGTTCGTTCGACAGTGGCGCAGC
ACCACGAGGCACTGGTCGGCCATGGGTTTACACACGCGCACATCGTTGCGCTCAGCCAACACCCGGCAGC
GTTAGGGACCGTCGCTGTCAAGTATCAGGACATGATCGCAGCGTTGCCAGAGGCGACACACGAAGCGATC
GTTGGCGTCGGCAAACAGTGGTCCGGCGCACGCGCCCTGGAGGCCTTGCTCACGGTGGCGGGAGAGTTGA
GAGGTCCACCGTTACAGTTGGACACAGGCCAACTTCTCAAGATTGCAAAACGTGGCGGCGTGACCGCAGT
GGAGGCAGTGCATGCATGGCGCAATGCACTGACGGGTGCCCCCCTGAACCTTACGCCGCAGCAGGTGGTG
GCCATCGCCAGCCACGATGGCGGCAAGCAGGCGCTGGAGACGGTGCAGCGGCTGCTTCCGGTGCTGTGCC
AGGCCCATGGCCTGACCCCGCAGCAGGTGGTGGCCATCGCCAGCAATGGCGGTGGCAAGCAGGCGCTGGA
GACGGTGCAGCGATTGTTGCCGGTGCTGTGCCAGGCCCATGGCCTGACCCCGGAGCAGGTGGTGGCCATC
GCCAGCAATATTGGTGGCAAGCAGGCTCTGGAGACGGTGCAGCGGCTGTTGCCGGTGCTGTGCCAGGCCC
ATGGCCTGACCCCGGAGCAGGTGGTGGCCATCGCCAGCAATATTGGGGGCAAGCAGGCGCTGGAGACGGT
GCAGCGGCTGTTGCCGGTGCTGTGCCAGGCCCATGGCCTGACCCCGCAGCAGGTGGTGGCCATCGCCAGC
AATAAGGGCGGCAAGCAGGCGCTGGAGACGGTGCAGGCGCTGTTGCCGGTGCTGTGCCAGGCCCATGGCC
TGACCCCGGAGCAGGTGGTGGCCATCGCAAGCAATATTGGTGGCAAGCAGGCGCTGGAGACGGTGCAGGC
GCTGTTGCCGGTGCTGTGCCAGGCCCATGGCCTGACCCCGGAGCAGGTGGTGGCAATCGCCAGCAATGGC
GGTGGCAAGCAGGCGCTGGAGACGGTGCAGCGGCTGTTGCCGGTGCTGTGCCAGGCCCATGGCCTGACCC
CGCAACAGGTGGTAGCCATCGCCAGCCACGACGGTGGCAAGCAGGCGCTGGAGACGGTGCAGCGGCTGTT
GCCGGTGCTGTGCCAGGCCCATGGCCTGACACCCCAGCAGGTGGTAGCGATCGCCAGCAATGGCGGTGGC
AAGCAGGCGCTGGAGACGGTGCAGCGGCTGCTTCCGGTGCTGTGCCAGGCCCATGGCCTGACCCCGCAGC
AGGTGGTGGCCATCGCCAGCAATGGCGGTGGCAAGCAGGCGCTGGAGACGGTGCAGCGATTGTTGCCGGT
GCTGTGCCAGGCCCATGGCCTGACCCCGGAGCAGGTGGTGGCCATCGCCAGCAATAAGGGTGGCAAGCAG
GCGCTGGAGACTGTCCAGCGGCTGTTGCCGGTGCTGTGCCAGGCCCATGGCCTGACCCCGGAGCAGGTGG
TGGCCATCGCCAGCAATGGCGGTGGCAAGCAGGCGCTTGAGACGGTGCAGCGGCTGTTGCCGGTGCTGTG
CCAGGCCCATGGCCTGACCCCGGAGCAGGTGGTGGCCATCGCCAGCAATAAGGGTGGCAAGCAGGCTCTG
GAGACGGTGCAGCGGCTGTTGCCGGTGCTGTGCCAGGCCCATGGCCTGACCCCGGAGCAGGTGGTGGCCA
TCGCCAGCAATGGCGGGGGCAAGCAGGCGCTGGAGACGGTGCAGCGGCTGTTGCCGGTGCTGTGCCAGGC
CCATGGCCTGACCCCGCAGCAGGTGGTGGCCATCGCCAGCAATAAGGGCGGCAAGCAGGCGCTGGAGACG
GTGCAGGCGCTGTTGCCGGTGCTGTGCCAGGCCCATGGCCTGACACCCCAGCAGGTGGTGGCCATCGCCA
GCCATGACGGCGGCAGGCCGGCGCTGGAGAGCATTGTTGCCCAGTTATCTCGCCCTGATCCGGCGTTGGC
CGCGTTGACCAACGACCACCTCGTCGCCTTGGCCTGCCTCGGCGGACGTCCTGCGCTGGATGCAGTGAAA
AAGGGATTGCCGCACGCGCCGGCCTTGATCAAAAGAACCAATCGCCGTATTCCCGAACGCACATCCCATC
GCGTTGCCGACCACGCGCAAGTGGTTCGCGTGCTGGGTTTTTTCCAGTGCCACTCCCACCCAGCGCAAGC
ATTTGATGACGCCATGACGCAGTTCGGGATGAGCAGGCACGGGTTGTTACAGCTCTTTCGCAGAGTGGGC
GTCACCGAACTCGAAGCCCGCAGTGGAACGCTCCCCCCAGCCTCGCAGCGTTGGGACCGTATCCTCCAGG
CATCAGGGATGACATAGGTGAATTTACTTTAAATCTTGCATTTAAATAAATTTTCTTTTTATAGCTTTAT
GACTTAGTTTCAATTTATATACTATTTTAATGACATTTTCGATTCATTGATTGAAAGCTTTGTGTTTTTT
CTTGATGCGCTATTGCATTGTTCTTGTCTTTTTCGCCACATGTAATATCTGTAGTAGATACCTGATACAT
TGTGGATGCTGAGTGAAATTTTAGTTAATAATGGAGGCGCTCTTAATAATTTTGGGGATATTGGCTTTTT
TTTTTAAAGTTTACAAATGAATTTTTTCCGCCAGGATAACGATTCTGAAGTTACTCTTAGCGTTCCTATC
GGTACAGCCATCAAATCATGCCTATAAATCATGCCTATATTTGCGTGCAGTCAGTATCATCTACATGAAG
TGTCCGGTGTCCCAAATGGTTACCAAGTGCACCCAGTAAGCTACTATGAAAGACTTTACAAAGAACTCGA
AGAGTTCCAGAATGAAATAAAAATTAAAACAGTTGTGAATAACAGAAGACAATCGCGAACTCCAAAATGA
GCTATCAAAAACGATAGATCGATTAGGATGACTTTGAAATGACTCCGCAGTGGACTGGCCGTTAATTTCA
AGCGTGAGTAAAATAGTGCATGACAAAAGATGAGCTAGGCTTTTGTAAAAATATCTTACGTTGTAAAATT
TTAGAAATCATTATTTCCTTCATATCATTTTGTCATTGACCTTCAGAAGAAAAGAGCCGACCAATAATAT
AAATAAATAAATAAAAATAATATTCCATTATTTCTAAACAGATTCAATACTCATTAAAAAACTATATCAA
TTAATTTGAATTAACTTTATAACATATCGAGATCGAAATCGTCCAGAGCATCGGAGCCGAGCATGTCCAG
ATCAAAGTCATCCAATGCGTCGCTTCCCAACATATCCAGGTCAAAGTCATCGAGGGCATCAGAACCCAGC
ATGTCGAGATCGAAATCGTCCAGCGCGTCGGCGCGCCCGCTTCCACCGCCTCCTGCAGCCTTGTCATCGT
CATCCTTGTAATCGATGTCATGATCTTTATAATCACCGTCATGGTCTTTGTAGTCGCTCGAGACTTTCCT
CTTCTTCTTGGGCGACGATCCACAAAACTGATCAGAAGACCCCTGTTTTCTCTTTATTGGTTTCAAGTTA
CTGTTGTTATTCGTCGTTGTTTGATCTTTAGAACCAGATAAATCTCTAGTCGAGCCATTGCCAATCGTCG
AAGAACCGGCAAAGATACCACCACCAGAGACACGTGGAATACCCATCGCCACTGGTTGTTGTTGCATCCC
CGAGACTTGGAACTGTGGTCCGTGGTTAACCGATGAACCACCACGGCTCAAATCAGGCAAGCCCATTGCA
TAAGGCATTCCCATACCCATTGCCATTGCAGCAGCTGCTGCCGGGTAATGCCCCATACCCGGTGGGAACA
TAACCGCCGGTGGCAGATAGTAACCAGACGCCATTGACATGATCTGCACTTGAAGTTGGAGTGACTTGAG
ATACTCGATGGCTTCATCTAGCATCGAAGCTTTGTCCACCTTGTTACAGTTTGGAATGAGTTCTTGCAGG
GCACGCATCTTCTCGTTGATCCTATCACGCCGTCTCCTTTCAGACAGATTATGCACTTCTGCAGAGCGGC
TTCTCTTTGAACCCAAACCCGTTCGAGATGGACCTGCTTCCTTTCTTCCATCTCCTGATTCTTCTTCCAC
ATCTTCACTATGACAGTCAATGTCTTGAATATTCGAATGCTTTCTCTTTAAAGAAAGTGAAGGACTTTCG
GATGGGCCATCGAGACTATTACCCGAGCCAACAGAAGAACATACAACTGCTTTTTCACTCTCTTGGTCTT
TTCTACATGAGTCCTCTGATATTAGGCAAGCCTTTTGGTTATCTTTAGGCGTAGCAGAAGCAACAGACTC
GTTAAGAACCTTATCTTCAGAGTCTTTAGCTCCAAGAACTCTGGTCTGAAACACATTTGGCGGGCTTTGA
GGACTCTTTTCTTTAGTGTCATGAAGGTTATTATTAGTAGTCTTCGCAAAAGTTGCAGGGCGTAAGAAAT
GTGAAAAGTTGACCAAACTAGGCTTGTTACTAGTAATTAGTGGTTCCTGCGTCTGAGTAAACCGATCCGG
ATTGGTTTGTTGGCTAGGAAGATCTCTAGCTCTATCACTTCCATACAGAGAATGCGATTGGAAACCGTTA
TACTGCGACGAAGAAGCAGCAGGAGCTGATTCATTGCCATCCTTTCTTCTCTGAAACAACGGGAAAGCAG
TTTGGTTTACCGCCATATCACTCTCTTGCTCGTTGACAGTAACAGGAGACGACACATCACGCAAGAAATC
AGAGCAATATCCATCAAGGGAGGGATGATGATTCAACCATGGAACAAAGTCATCGTCTTGACTCAAACCC
GTCATTAGTGATGGCACTGACATAGGGATCTCGTCCACCATAGTCGTCTTTGAGCCATTTCCAATCTCTC
TAGCTCTAGAAGAGTTTGCTTGTGGTGGAGGAATGTTCCTCGATCTACTTGACTGACTTTGAGTTGATAT
CTGACCATTTTCCCACACCAGCTCCACAACTTCATCTACAGGTGGAGAAGGGTTCCTGTCTTGAGCAGAT
TCAAGCTTAGCTTTGGTGAGCCTGAAAAGCTCAAACAGAGGCATTTTGAATATGTATTACTTGGTTATGG
TTATATATGACAAAAGAAAAAGAAGAACAGAAGAATAACGCAAGGAAGAACAATAACTGAAATTGATAGA
GAAGTATTATGTCTTTGTCTTTTTATAATAAATCAAGTGCAGAAATCCGTTAGACAACATGAGGGATAAA
ATTTAACGTGGGCGAAGAAGAAGGAAAAAAGTTTTTGTGAGGGCGTAATTGAAGCGATCTGTTGATTGTA
GATTTTTTTTTTTTGAGGAGTCAAAGTCAGAAGAGAACAGACAAATGGTATTAACCATCCAATACTTTTT
TGGAGCAACGCTAAGCTCATGCTTTTCCATTGGTTACGTGCTCAGTTGTTAGATATGGAAAGAGAGGATG
CTCACGGCAGCGTGACTCCAATTGAGCCCGAAAGAGAGGATGCCACGTTTTCCCGACGGCTGCTAGAATG
GAAAAAGGAAAAATAGAAGAATCCCATTCCTATCATTATTTACGTAATGACCCACACATTTTTGAGATTT
TCAACTATTACGTATTACGATAATCCTGCTGTCATTATCATTATTATCTATATCGACGTATGCAACGTAT
GTGAAGCCAAGTAGGCAATTATTTAGTACTGTCAGTATTGTTATTCATTTCTTAGGGCTTGCGTCAGCTT
GATGAGGATTTGTGATAGTAGCCGTTGGAGGCATGAAGGGCATTGGAAACATGGGGAAAGGAGGTATACC
GAAAGGTAACGGTACTGGTGGCACTGGCGTACCGCCGTTATTTACAGAAGTTGGAAGGCTGGTATTGTTG
TTCAAGCCAGCGGTGCCAGTTGGAAGTTGTAACGCCATCCGCACATTGTTGGCTGGTGACCGGTAGGTGT
ACAAATTACCCTGTTATCCCTAACTAGTGGATCATCCCC
[124 nt withheld, positions 10400-10523]
CGCCGGCTTTCCCCTGTAGAGACCACATCATCCACGGTTCTATACTGTTGACCCAATGCGTCTCCCTTGT
CATCTAAACCCACACCGGGTGTCATAATCAACCAATCGTAACCTTCATCTCTTCCACCCATGTCTCTTTG
AGCAATAAAGCTGATAACAAAATCTTTGTCGCTCTTCGCAACGTCAACAGTACCCTTAGTATATTCTCCA
GTAGATAGGGAGCCCTTGCATGACAATTCTGCTAACATCAAAAGGGTTTAAACCCTCTAGGTTCCTTTGT
TACTTCTTCTGCCGCCTGCTTCAAACCGCTAACAATACCTGGGCCCACCACACCGTGTGCATTCGTAATG
TCTGCCCATTCTGCTATTCTGTATACACCCGCAGAGTACTGCAATTTGACTGTATTACCAATGTCAGCAA
ATTTTCTGTCTTCGAAGAGTAAAAAATTGTACTTGGCGGATAATGCCTTTAGCGGCTTAACTGTGCCCTC
CATGGAAAAATCAGTCAAGATAACTGTATTATAAGTAAATGCATGTATACTAAACTCACAAATTAGAGCT
TCAATTTAATTATATCAGTTATTACCCATTGAAAAAGGAAGAGTATGAGTATTCAACATTTCCGTGTCGC
CCTTATTCCCTTTTTTGCGGCATTTTGCCTTCCTGTTTTTGCTCACCCAGAAACGCTGGTGAAAGTAAAA
GATGCTGAAGATCAGTTGGGTGCACGAGTGGGTTACATCGAACTGGATCTCAACAGCGGTAAGATCCTTG
AGAGTTTTCGCCCCGAAGAACGTTTTCCAATGATGAGCACTTTTAAAGTTCTGCTATGTGGCGCGGTATT
ATCCCGTATTGACGCCGGGCAAGAGCAACTCGGTCGCCGCATACACTATTCTCAGAATGACTTGGTTGAG
TACTCACCAGTCACAGAAAAGCATCTTACGGATGGCATGACAGTAAGAGAATTATGCAGTGCTGCCATAA
CCATGAGTGATAACACTGCGGCCAACTTACTTCTGACAACGATCGGAGGACCGAAGGAGCTAACCGCTTT
TTTGCACAACATGGGGGATCATGTAACTCGCCTTGATCGTTGGGAACCGGAGCTGAATGAAGCCATACCA
AACGACGAGCGTGACACCACGATGCCTGTAGCAATGGCAACAACGTTGCGCAAACTATTAACTGGCGAAC
TACTTACTCTAGCTTCCCGGCAACAATTAATAGACTGGATGGAGGCGGATAAAGTTGCAGGACCACTTCT
GCGCTCGGCCCTTCCGGCTGGCTGGTTTATTGCTGATAAATCTGGAGCCGGTGAGCGTGGGTCTCGCGGT
ATCATTGCAGCACTGGGGCCAGATGGTAAGCCCTCCCGTATCGTAGTTATCTACACGACGGGGAGTCAGG
CAACTATGGATGAACGAAATAGACAGATCGCTGAGATAGGTGCCTCACTGATTAAGCATTGGTAACTGTC
AGACCAAGTTTACTCATATATACTTTAGATTGATTTAAAACTTCATTTTTAATTTAAAAGGATCTAGGTG
AAGATCCTTTTTGATAATCTCATGACCAAAATCCCTTAACGTGAGTTTTCGTTCCACTGAGCGTCAGACC
CCGTAGAAAAGATCAAAGGATCTTCTTGAGATCCTTTTTTTCTGCGCGTAATCTGCTGCTTGCAAACAAA
AAAACCACCGCTACCAGCGGTGGTTTGTTTGCCGGATCAAGAGCTACCAACTCTTTTTCCGAAGGTAACT
GGCTTCAGCAGAGCGCAGATACCAAATACTGTTCTTCTAGTGTAGCCGTAGTTAGGCCACCACTTCAAGA
ACTCTGTAGCACCGCCTACATACCTCGCTCTGCTAATCCTGTTACCAGTGGCTGCTGCCAGTGGCGATAA
GTCGTGTCTTACCGGGTTGGACTCAAGACGATAGTTACCGGATAAGGCGCAGCGGTCGGGCTGAACGGGG
GGTTCGTGCACACAGCCCAGCTTGGAGCGAACGACCTACACCGAACTGAGATACCTACAGCGTGAGCTAT
GAGAAAGCGCCACGCTTCCCGAAGGGAGAAAGGCGGACAGGTATCCGGTAAGCGGCAGGGTCGGAACAGG
AGAGCGCACGAGGGAGCTTCCAGGGGGAAACGCCTGGTATCTTTATAGTCCTGTCGGGTTTCGCCACCTC
TGACTTGAGCGTCGATTTTTGTGATGCTCGTCAGGGGGGCGGAGCCTATGGAAAAACGCCAGCAACGCGG
CCTTTTTACGGTTCCTGGCCTTTTGCTGGCCTTTTGCTCACATGTTCTTTCCTGCGTTATCCCCTGATTC
TGTGGATAACCGTATTACCGCCTTTGAGTGAGCTGATACCGCTCGCCGCAGCCGAACGACCGAGCGCAGC
GAGTCAGTGAGCGAGGAAGCGGAAGAGCGCCCAATACGCAAACCGCCTCTCCCCGCGCGTTGGCCGATTC
ATTAATGCAGGGCCGTAGGGATAACAGGGTAATATTATGAATTTCATTTATAAAGTTTATGTACAAATAT
CATAAAAAAAGAGACTCAGGTATCGTAAGATGCAAGAGTTCGAATCTCTTAGCAACCATTATTTTTTTCC
TCAACATAACGAGAACACACAGGGGCGCTATCGCACAGAATCAAATTCGATGACTGGAAATTTTTTGTTA
ATTTCAGAGGTCGCCTGACGCATATACCTTTTTCAACTGAAAAATTGGGAGAAAAAGGAAAGGTGAGAGC
GCCGGA
Features (pLannotate 1.2.2; 15 found; start..end, strand, type, name):
    192..1283    +  CDS            LEU2: LEU3_YEAST - Experimental evidence at protein level: Swiss-Prot protein existence level 1. Catalyzes the oxidation of 3-carboxy-2-hydroxy-4- methylpentanoate (3-isopropylmalate) to 3-carboxy-4-methyl-2- oxopentanoate. The product decarboxylates to 4-methyl-2 oxopentanoate. From Saccharomyces cerevisiae (strain ATCC 204508 / S288c) (Baker's yeast).
   1416..2082    +  promoter       GAP promoter: S. cerevisiae TDH3; promoter for glyceraldehyde-3-phosphate dehydrogenase
   2083..3945    +  CDS            PHYB (fragment): PHYB_ARATH - Also known as HY3 From Arabidopsis thaliana (Mouse-ear cress).
   3946..6801    +  CDS            avrXa10 (fragment): AVX10_XANOO - Experimental evidence at protein level: Swiss-Prot protein existence level 1. Avirulence protein. Induces the hypersensitive response (HR)in rice plants carrying the resistance gene Xa10. Activity depends on the presence of the core repeat domains; replacement with repeat domains from other proteins (AvrBs3 of X.euvesicatoria (AC P14727) or AvrXa7 of this organism) does not elicit the HR. Probably acts as a transcription factor in its host plant (rice) to induce plant resistance or disease. From Xanthomonas oryzae pv. oryzae.
   7246..7347    +  CDS            BLI1 (fragment): BLI1_YEAST - Experimental evidence at protein level: Swiss-Prot protein existence level 1. Component of the biogenesis of lysosome-related organelles complex-1 (BLOC-1) involved in endosomal cargo sorting. From Saccharomyces cerevisiae (strain ATCC 204508 / S288c) (Baker's yeast).
   7650..7799    -  CDS            VP64: tetrameric repeat of the minimal activation domain of herpes simplex virus VP16 (Beerli et al., 1998)
   7830..7895    -  CDS            3xFLAG: three tandem FLAG® epitope tags, followed by an enterokinase cleavage site
   7923..9494    -  CDS            PIF3: PIF3_ARATH - Also known as BHLH8, EN100, PAP3. Experimental evidence at protein level: Swiss-Prot protein existence level 1. Transcription factor acting positively in the phytochrome signaling pathway. Activates transcription by binding to the G box (5'- CACGTG-3'). From Arabidopsis thaliana (Mouse-ear cress).
  10128..10331   -  CDS            MPE1 (fragment): MPE1_YEAST - Experimental evidence at protein level: Swiss-Prot protein existence level 1. Component of the cleavage and polyadenylation factor (CPF) complex, which plays a key role in polyadenylation-dependent pre-mRNA 3'-end formation and cooperates with cleavage factors including the CFIA complex and NAB4/CFIB. From Saccharomyces cerevisiae (strain ATCC 204508 / S288c) (Baker's yeast).
  10400..10537   +  rep_origin     f1 ori (fragment) (sequence partly withheld): f1 bacteriophage origin of replication; arrow indicates direction of (+) strand synthesis
  10536..11035   -  CDS            URA3 (fragment): orotidine-5'-phosphate decarboxylase, required for uracil biosynthesis; S. cerevisiae URA3; yeast auxotrophic marker, counterselectable with 5-fluoroorotic acid (5-FOA)
  11128..11988   +  CDS            AmpR: β-lactamase; bla; confers resistance to ampicillin, carbenicillin, and related antibiotics
  12159..12747   +  rep_origin     ori: high-copy-number ColE1/pMB1/pBR322/pUC origin of replication
  12930..12983   +  CDS            lacI (fragment): lac repressor; lacI; The lac repressor binds to the lac operator to inhibit transcription in E. coli. This inhibition can be relieved by adding lactose or isopropyl-β-D-thiogalactopyranoside (IPTG).
  13057..191     +  promoter       LEU2 promoter (across the origin): S. cerevisiae LEU2
