[The description below was written by a language model from this plasmid's Addgene catalogue record and pLannotate feature annotations shown in this document.]
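Description:
pRL_CT_GI_del1 is a yeast integrative expression plasmid of about 13 kb, built on the pL1A-lc backbone for red/far-red light-regulated gene expression in Saccharomyces cerevisiae. It is propagated in E. coli through a high-copy ColE1/pUC-type origin with ampicillin resistance (AmpR). No yeast replication origin is annotated, which fits its design as a vector that integrates into the ura3-52 locus. The backbone was modified to carry an integration cassette for that locus, and the annotated URA3 fragment presumably provides part of the targeting homology. An added LEU2 gene under its own promoter serves as the yeast selectable marker. Short f1 ori and lacI fragments appear to be backbone remnants.

The payload is two divergently oriented, constitutively expressed cassettes that together form a light-controlled split transcription factor. The TDH3 (GAP) promoter drives an N-terminal fragment of Arabidopsis thaliana phytochrome B (residues 622–1172 deleted, with one recorded nucleotide change), fused at its C terminus to a synthetic TALE DNA-binding domain. The annotation software detects that domain as an avrXa10-like TAL effector fragment. On the opposite strand, the FBA1 promoter, according to the catalogue entry, drives Arabidopsis PIF3 fused to an SV40 nuclear localisation signal and the VP64 activation domain. The feature table also shows a 3xFLAG epitope between PIF3 and VP64, which the catalogue fields do not mention. Small BLI1 and MPE1 fragments flanking the cassettes probably reflect native yeast promoter or terminator regions.

Phytochrome B typically binds PIF3 under red light and releases it under far-red light. Illumination should therefore recruit VP64 to promoters carrying the synTALE binding site, switching a separately supplied target gene on or off.
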