Addgene plasmid #98744: pRL_CT_GI_del1
Purpose: For red/far-red light-regulated gene expression in Saccharomyces cerevisiae. Integrates into the yeast ura3-52 locus. Encodes constitutively expressed PhyBNT-synTALE-DBD and PIF3-NLS-VP64AD fusions.
Depositing lab: Bernd Müller-Röber. Depositing organization: Universitaet Potsdam. Publication: PhiReX: a programmable and red light-regulated protein expression switch for yeast. Hochrein L, Machens F, Messerschmidt K, Mueller-Roeber B. Nucleic Acids Res. 2017 Sep 6;45(15):9193-9205. doi: 10.1093/nar/gkx610. PubMed 28911120.
Backbone
  Vector backbone: pL1A-lc
  Backbone size w/o insert (bp): 4300
  Total vector size (bp): 13000
  Modifications to backbone: Additional Leu marker, additional integration cassette for the ura3-52 locus
  Vector type: Yeast Expression, Synthetic Biology
  Selectable markers: LEU2
Growth in bacteria
  Bacterial resistance: Ampicillin, 100 μg/mL
  Growth temperature: 37°C
  Growth strain: DH5alpha
  Copy number: Unknown
Gene/Insert 1
  Gene/Insert name: phytochrome interacting factor 3 (alt name: PIF3)
  Species: A. thaliana (mustard weed)
  Insert size (bp): 1572
  GenBank ID: NM_100824
  Entrez Gene: PIF3 (a.k.a. AT1G09530, F14J9.19, F14J9_19, PAP3, PHOTOCURRENT 1, PHYTOCHROME INTERACTING FACTOR 3, PHYTOCHROME-ASSOCIATED PROTEIN 3, POC1, phytochrome interacting factor 3, purple acid phosphatase 3)
  Promoter: FBA1
  Tag / fusion protein: SV40-NLS (C terminal on insert); VP64-AD (C terminal on insert)
  Cloning method: Gibson Cloning
  Sequencing primers: 5′ TTCCTTCTTCTTCGCCCA; 3′ AAGAAAAGAGCCGACCAA
Gene/Insert 2
  Gene/Insert name: phytochrome B (alt name: PhyB)
  Species: A. thaliana (mustard weed)
  Insert size (bp): 1863
  Mutation: mutated nucleotide 576 C to A, deleted amino acids 622-1172
  GenBank ID: NM_001335612
  Entrez Gene: PHYB (a.k.a. AT2G18790, HY3, MSF3.17, MSF3_17, OOP1, OUT OF PHASE 1, PHYTOCHROME B, phytochrome B)
  Promoter: TDH3
  Tag / fusion protein: synTALE-DBD (C terminal on insert)
  Cloning method: Gibson Cloning
  Sequencing primers: 5′ GCAATAGCGCATCAAGAAAA; 3′ CCCTGAAATTATTCCCCTAC
Terms and licenses: Academic/Nonprofit Terms; Industry Terms: Not Available to Industry
How to cite: pRL_CT_GI_del1 was a gift from Bernd Müller-Röber (Addgene plasmid # 98744 ; http://n2t.net/addgene:98744 ; RRID:Addgene_98744)
