>Addgene plasmid #98744 | pRL_CT_GI_del1 | depositor partial sequence | sequence record 180749 | Sequence covers the complete plasmid except for the synTALE-RVD region
AGGTTCAGGGGGGCACCCGTCAGTGCATTGCGCCATGCATGCACTGCCTCCACTGCGGTCACGCCGCCAC
GTTTTGCAATCTTGAGAAGTTGGCCTGTGTCCAACTGTAACGGTGGACCTCTCAACTCTCCCGCCACCGT
GAGCAAGGCCTCCAGAGCGCGTGCGCCGGACCACTGTTTGCCGACGCCAACGATCGCTTCGTGTGTCGCC
TCTGGCAACGCTGCGATCATGTCCTGATACTTGACAGCGACGGTCCCTAACGCTGCCGGGTGTTGGCTGA
GCGCAACGATGTGCGCGTGTGTAAACCCATGGCCGACCAGTGCCTCGTGGTGCTGCGCCACTGTCGAACG
AACCTTCGGTTTGATCTTCTCCTGTTGCTGCTGGCTGTAGCCGAGCGTGCGTAGATCCACCTGCGCGGCC
GGCGAAGCGTCGGAGGGTTGCGCAGCACGTCGTCGCGGCGCCGGCTTGGCGCGCGGCGGCCGCGCGGCAG
TGACAGCCACGCGCATGGTGGGTGGGGGGGCGTCGGCTGCCCGCAGACCCGATTGCACCTCATCCCACTC
GCCTGTGGCAGCCTCTGTATGGTGAGCGCCGAAGGGAGGCAATGAATCAAAAAGCGATGTATTAAAAAGT
GACGGATCGAACTGACGTAACAGGTCACTGAAGCTGCCCGCCGAGAACGCAGGTGAGGGGGCAGGGGGAG
ATGGCAGCCGGGTCCGGGACATCGTCCGCCGAGCGGGCAAGCCATCCAGGGGGCCGCCGGCAGGCGGAGA
CACCCCACGATCTGCAGTCGGCTGAACCCCATCGGGTTGGGGTCCGGGCAGAAGCTCGCGGGCAGGACTT
GGTGTGCGCGAACGAATGGGATCCATAGATTCTTTAAAAGAGTCTCTCAGAATAAGCTGGAGCGAGTGAA
TCGCATCCATTTCCGCAGTTTCCCATGGCTGACTCCGGCTCTTAACAACTTCAAGAAAAGCCTGAAAGGA
CGAACGAGGATGCATTCGTTGCCCATCATCTTTATCCTCCGGATGATGCTTAGCGCCTCCCCATTTGATT
TCTTTCGCAGTGTGAGATCGAAACCAAAAAAGAAAGTCTCTTTTTGTGATATATGCAACTGCCATACCGC
ACACAGCATCCCCTAACGCAGCTGCACCGGGATACCCCGCATCGCCTAAACTATCAGTGCTTAATCCGGT
TGAATCCGCATGATTCGCAAGCAACCACTCCACAACATCTTTTATCTGAACTTCACTAGGAGCAACACCC
AACGGGTAATACTTCCCGTGGTAAAGAAATGCTGCACCGTCACATTTCACTAAGTCCATGATACTGGGAC
TCTGTGTAACAATTCCAGCAGGCGAGTCACGCAGAAGCATATCACATAACAGTGTCTGCGTTCTCAAAAC
GCGTTTCTCTGACATTTGCAAAGCTAACTGCAATTCCATGTTTAACTGTAAACCGAAAGCCTGCATCAAA
AACTCACAAGCATACCTTAGCGGAAACGGTATGCAGCGAGAAGAAGTGTGATGGCAAACAACCAAACCCC
AAAGCCTCATCGAGCTTCTTCCACTAGCTACATTGCTCCCATCATCTTCATTTCCATTGATTATAACCGC
CATTGCTAAAGACGCAATAGATCCCATGTTAGCCATATACTGAGAGTGACAACCATGAGGAGCCCTAAGA
GTAGAACCAACCAAGCACATAGACTGAGTTAGCCTATCGTCCTGGACCACAAGAACAGGTGTGGCATTGC
AATCTACTATCATTCGGACACGGTTCTGCTTAAACAAGAACCTTGACGCTTGAGGAATATCAGTAGCAGG
ATAATGCAGTCCAATATAAGGCTCTAAATCATCTCGTTTACTCTCAGCTACAACTTCTCCATGCTCATCT
TCATGAAACTTATAAACCATAACACGATCATAACCAGTCAAGTCCCTCACACTTTCCACGACAGTGTCAC
ACAAAAGCTTAATATCTCCACCAGGAAGAGCCTGTAACTGAGAAATCGCACGAACCGCGAGTTTCTGCGA
TTGAACAGCACCAGCAATAGAAAGCGCAGGATCTTCAGTTCTAGCTGGCTCTAAATCAATAACAACACCA
ACATCAATCCTATGAAGAATGGCGTAAAACGGTTTACCAGTATTCTTGGAATGTATCCAAACCGGATTTA
ACAAGGTAATCTCTCGAGCAACGAAAGCACGCTCGAGTAGAATCGAGCTCGAAGAAGTGAACAAAGATCT
CACATCAGTTCCCATAGCTAGAATCTCAGGTTTCTCAAGAGTAGGAACAGATTGAGGCATAATCCCTAAC
ATTTCTCTGGCGTTTTCACTGTAACCGATGATCCGGAAACTGGATTCATCGACGGCGATCATACATCCGA
AAGGCTGAATGTAACCACCTCGCTGGATTCGAGAGAGATAAGCTGTGATCTGTTGCTCAGGTACAGAGGA
ACCGTACGTCGTCGTTTTGAGTGATTGTGAGTAGTCGAATGATTTCCCTGATTCGCCGGATTGTTCGAAA
ACGGCGTGGAGTCTTGCGTCGACGGTGTACTGTTGAATTGCTTTGCTCATTGATTCAGTGTTGCTTCTTG
GTCTGAGAGATTTCGTTCCCGACGATTGAGCTTGTTCTCCTCCTCTTCGGTTATTAGGAGTGTGACTTGA
CGACGGTTCTTCTTCTCCGCCACGGCCACCGCCACGGCCACCGCCACTACCCCCGACTCCGGAAACCATT
TTGTTTGTTTATGTGTGTTTATTCGAAACTAAGTTCTTGGTGTTTTAAAACTAAAAAAAAGACTAACTAT
AAAAGTAGAATTTAAGAAGTTTAAGAAATAGATTTACAGAATTACAATCAATACCTACCGTCTTTATATA
CTTATTAGTCAAGTAGGGGAATAATTTCAGGGAACTGGTTTCAACCTTTTTTTTCAGCTTTTTCCAAATC
AGAGAGAGCAGAAGGTAATAGAAGGTGTAAGAAAATGAGATAGATACATGCGTGGGTCAATTGCCTTGTG
TCATCATTTACTCCAGGCAGGTTGCATCACTCCATTGAGGTTGTGCCCGTTTTTTGCCTGTTTGTGCCCC
TGTTCTCTGTAGTTGCGCTAAGAGAATGGACCTATGAACTGATGGTTGGTGAAGAAAACAATATTTTGGT
GCTGGGATTCTTTTTTTTTCTGGATGCCAGCTTAAAAAGCGGGCTCCATTATATTTAGTGGATGCCAGGA
ATAAACTGTTCACCCAGACACCTACGATGTTATATATTCTGTGTAACCCGCCCCCTATTTTGGGCATGTA
CGGGTTACAGCAGAATTAAAAGGCTAATTTTTTGACTAAATAAAGTTAGGAAAATCACTACTATTAATTA
TTTACGTATTCTTTGAAATGGCAGTATTGATAATGATAAACTCGCTGTTTTCGAAATTACCCTTTAAGCG
CGGGTATTTATTCCATTTTGTAATTTCGTGTCGTTTCTATTATGAATTTCATTTATAAAGTTTATGTACA
AATATCATAAAAAAAGAGAATCTTTTTAAGCAAGGATTTTCTTAACTTCTTCGGCGACAGCATCACCGAC
TTCGGTGGTACTGTTGGAACCACCTAAATCACCAGTTCTGATACCTGCATCCAAAACCTTTTTAACTGCA
TCTTCAATGGCCTTACCTTCTTCAGGCAAGTTCAATGACAATTTCAACATCATTGCAGCAGACAAGATAG
TGGCGATAGGGTCAACCTTATTCTTTGGCAAATCTGGAGCAGAACCGTGGCATGGTTCGTACAAACCAAA
TGCGGTGTTCTTGTCTGGCAAAGAGGCCAAGGACGCAGATGGCAACAAACCCAAGGAACCTGGGATAACG
GAGGCTTCATCGGAGATGATATCACCAAACATGTTGCTGGTGATTATAATACCATTTAGGTGGGTTGGGT
TCTTAACTAGGATCATGGCGGCAGAATCAATCAATTGATGTTGAACCTTCAATGTAGGAAATTCGTTCTT
GATGGTTTCCTCCACAGTTTTTCTCCATAATCTTGAAGAGGCCAAAACATTAGCTTTATCCAAGGACCAA
ATAGGCAATGGTGGCTCATGTTGTAGGGCCATGAAAGCGGCCATTCTTGTGATTCTTTGCACTTCTGGAA
CGGTGTATTGTTCACTATCCCAAGCGACACCATCACCATCGTCTTCCTTTCTCTTACCAAAGTAAATACC
TCCCACTAATTCTCTGACAACAACGAAGTCAGTACCTTTAGCAAATTGTGGCTTGATTGGAGATAAGTCT
AAAAGAGAGTCGGATGCAAAGTTACATGGTCTTAAGTTGGCGTACAATTGAAGTTCTTTACGGATTTTTA
GTAAACCTTGTTCAGGTCTAACACTACCTGTACCCCATTTAGGACCACCCACAGCACCTAACAAAACGGC
ATCAACCTTCTTGGAGGCTTCCAGCGCCTCATCTGGAAGTGGGACACCTGTAGCATCGATAGCAGCACCA
CCAATTAAATGATTTTCGAAATCGAACTTGACATTGGAACGAACATCAGAAATAGCTTTAAGAACCTTAA
TGGCTTCGGCTGTGATTTCTTGACCAACGTGGTCACCTGGCAAAACGACGATCTTCTTAGGGGCAGACAT
TAGAATGGTATATCCTTGAAATATATATATATATTGCTGAAATGTAAAAGGTAAGAAAAGTTAGAAAGTA
AGACGATTGCTAACCACCTATTGGAAAAAACAATAGGTCCTTAAATAATATTGTCAACTTCAAGTATTGT
GATGCAAGCATTTAGTCATGAACGCTTCTCTATTCTATATGAAAAGCCGGTTCCGGCCTCTCACCTTTCC
TTTTTCTCCCAATTTTTCAGTTGAAAAAGGTATATGCGTCAGGCGACCTCTGAAATTAACAAAAAATTTC
CAGTCATCGAATTTGATTCTGTGCGATAGCGCCCCTGTGTGTTCTCGTTATGTTGAGGAAAAAAATAATG
GTTGCTAAGAGATTCGAACTCTTGCATCTTACGATACCTGAGTCTCTTTTTTTATGATATTTGTACATAA
ACTTTATAAATGAAATTCATAATATTACCCTGTTATCCCTACGGCCCTGCATTAATGAATCGGCCAACGC
GCGGGGAGAGGCGGTTTGCGTATTGGGCGCTCTTCCGCTTCCTCGCTCACTGACTCGCTGCGCTCGGTCG
TTCGGCTGCGGCGAGCGGTATCAGCTCACTCAAAGGCGGTAATACGGTTATCCACAGAATCAGGGGATAA
CGCAGGAAAGAACATGTGAGCAAAAGGCCAGCAAAAGCCCAGGAACCGTAAAAAGGCCGCGTTGCTGGCG
TTTTTCCATAGGCTCCGCCCCCCTGACGAGCATCACAAAAATCGACGCTCAAGTCAGAGGTGGCGAAACC
CGACAGGACTATAAAGATACCAGGCGTTTCCCCCTGGAAGCTCCCTCGTGCGCTCTCCTGTTCCGACCCT
GCCGCTTACCGGATACCTGTCCGCCTTTCTCCCTTCGGGAAGCGTGGCGCTTTCTCATAGCTCACGCTGT
AGGTATCTCAGTTCGGTGTAGGTCGTTCGCTCCAAGCTGGGCTGTGTGCACGAACCCCCCGTTCAGCCCG
ACCGCTGCGCCTTATCCGGTAACTATCGTCTTGAGTCCAACCCGGTAAGACACGACTTATCGCCACTGGC
AGCAGCCACTGGTAACAGGATTAGCAGAGCGAGGTATGTAGGCGGTGCTACAGAGTTCTTGAAGTGGTGG
CCTAACTACGGCTACACTAGAAGGACAGTATTTGGTATCTGCGCTCTGCTGAAGCCAGTTACCTTCGGAA
AAAGAGTTGGTAGCTCTTGATCCGGCAAACAAACCACCGCTGGTAGCGGTGGTTTTTTTGTTTGCAAGCA
GCAGATTACGCGCAGAAAAAAAGGATCTCAAGAAGATCCTTTGATCTTTTCTACGGGGTCTGACGCTCAG
TGGAACGAAAACTCACGTTAAGGGATTTTGGTCATGAGATTATCAAAAAGGATCTTCACCTAGATCCTTT
TAAATTAAAAATGAAGTTTTAAATCAATCTAAAGTATATATGAGTAAACTTGGTCTGACAGTTACCAATG
CTTAATCAGTGAGGCACCTATCTCAGCGATCTGTCTATTTCGTTCATCCATAGTTGCCTGACTCCCCGTC
GTGTAGATAACTACGATACGGGAGCGCTTACCATCTGGCCCCAGTGCTGCAATGATACCGCGAGACCCAC
GCTCACCGGCTCCAGATTTATCAGCAATAAACCAGCCAGCCGGAAGGGCCGAGCGCAGAAGTGGTCCTGC
AACTTTATCCGCCTCCATCCAGTCTATTAATTGTTGCCGGGAAGCTAGAGTAAGTAGTTCGCCAGTTAAT
AGTTTGCGCAACGTTGTTGGCATTGCTACAGGCATCGTGGTGTCACTCTCGTCGTTTGGTATGGCTTCAT
TCAGCTCCGGTTCCCAACGATCAAGGCGAGTTACATGATCCCCCATGTTGTGCAAAAAAGCGGTTAGCTC
CTTCGGTCCTCCGATCGTTGTCAGAAGTAAGTTGGCCGCAGTGTTATCACTCATGGTTATGGCAGCACTG
CATAATTCTCTTACTGTCATGCCATCCGTAAGATGCTTTTCTGTGACTGGTGAGTACTCAACCAAGTCAT
TCTGAGAATAGTGTATGCGGCGACCGAGTTGCTCTTGCCCGGCGTCAATACGGGATAATAGTGTATCACA
TAGCAGAACTTTAAAAGTGCTCATCATTGGAAAACGTTCTTCGGGGCGAAAACTCTCAAGGATCTTACCG
CTGTTGAGATCCAGTTCGATGTAACCCACTCGTGCACCCAACTGATCTTCAGCATCTTTTACTTTCACCA
GCGTTTCTGGGTGAGCAAAAACAGGAAGGCAAAATGCCGCAAAAAAGGGAATAAGGGCGACACGGAAATG
TTGAATACTCATACTCTTCCTTTTTCAATGGGTAATAACTGATATAATTAAATTGAAGCTCTAATTTGTG
AGTTTAGTATACATGCATTTACTTATAATACAGTTATCTTGACTGATTTTTCCATGGAGGGCACAGTTAA
GCCGCTAAAGGCATTATCCGCCAAGTACAATTTTTTACTCTTCGAAGACAGAAAATTTGCTGACATTGGT
AATACAGTCAAATTGCAGTACTCTGCGGGTGTATACAGAATAGCAGAATGGGCAGACATTACGAATGCAC
ACGGTGTGGTGGGCCCAGGTATTGTTAGCGGTTTGAAGCAGGCGGCAGAAGAAGTAACAAAGGAACCTAG
AGGGTTTAAACCCTTTTGATGTTAGCAGAATTGTCATGCAAGGGCTCCCTATCTACTGGAGAATATACTA
AGGGTACTGTTGACATTGCGAAGAGCGACAAAGATTTTGTTATCGGCTTTATTGCTCAAAGAGACATGGG
TGGAAGAGATGAAGGTTACGATTGGTTGATTATGACACCCGGTGTGGGTTTAGATGACAAGGGAGACGCA
TTGGGTCAACAGTATAGAACCGTGGATGATGTGGTCTCTACAGGGGAAAGCCGGCGAACGTGGCGAGAAA
GGAAGGGAAGAAAGCGAAAGGAGCGGGGGCTAGGGCGGTGGGAAGTGTAGGGGTCACGCTGGGCGTAACC
ACCACACCCGCCGCGCTTAATGGGGCGCTACAGGGCGCGTGGGGATGATCCACTAGTTAGGGATAACAGG
GTAATTTGTACACCTACCGGTCACCAGCCAACAATGTGCGGATGGCGTTACAACTTCCAACTGGCACCGC
TGGCTTGAACAACAATACCAGCCTTCCAACTTCTGTAAATAACGGCGGTACGCCAGTGCCACCAGTACCG
TTACCTTTCGGTATACCTCCTTTCCCCATGTTTCCAATGCCCTTCATGCCTCCAACGGCTACTATCACAA
ATCCTCATCAAGCTGACGCAAGCCCTAAGAAATGAATAACAATACTGACAGTACTAAATAATTGCCTACT
TGGCTTCACATACGTTGCATACGTCGATATAGATAATAATGATAATGACAGCAGGATTATCGTAATACGT
AATAGTTGAAAATCTCAAAAATGTGTGGGTCATTACGTAAATAATGATAGGAATGGGATTCTTCTATTTT
TCCTTTTTCCATTCTAGCAGCCGTCGGGAAAACGTGGCATCCTCTCTTTCGGGCTCAATTGGAGTCACGC
TGCCGTGAGCATCCTCTCTTTCCATATCTAACAACTGAGCACGTAACCAATGGAAAAGCATGAGCTTAGC
GTTGCTCCAAAAAAGTATTGGATGGTTAATACCATTTGTCTGTTCTCTTCTGACTTTGACTCCTCAAAAA
AAAAAAATCTACAATCAACAGATCGCTTCAATTACGCCCTCACAAAAACTTTTTTCCTTCTTCTTCGCCC
ACGTTAAATTTTATCCCTCATGTTGTCTAACGGATTTCTGCACTTGATTTATTATAAAAAGACAAAGACA
TAATACTTCTCTATCAATTTCAGTTATTGTTCTTCCTTGCGTTATTCTTCTGTTCTTCTTTTTCTTTTGT
CATATATAACCATAACCAAGTAATACATATTCAAAATGCCTCTGTTTGAGCTTTTCAGGCTCACCAAAGC
TAAGCTTGAATCTGCTCAAGACAGGAACCCTTCTCCACCTGTAGATGAAGTTGTGGAGCTGGTGTGGGAA
AATGGTCAGATATCAACTCAAAGTCAGTCAAGTAGATCGAGGAACATTCCTCCACCACAAGCAAACTCTT
CTAGAGCTAGAGAGATTGGAAATGGCTCAAAGACGACTATGGTGGACGAGATCCCTATGTCAGTGCCATC
ACTAATGACGGGTTTGAGTCAAGACGATGACTTTGTTCCATGGTTGAATCATCATCCCTCCCTTGATGGA
TATTGCTCTGATTTCTTGCGTGATGTGTCGTCTCCTGTTACTGTCAACGAGCAAGAGAGTGATATGGCGG
TAAACCAAACTGCTTTCCCGTTGTTTCAGAGAAGAAAGGATGGCAATGAATCAGCTCCTGCTGCTTCTTC
GTCGCAGTATAACGGTTTCCAATCGCATTCTCTGTATGGAAGTGATAGAGCTAGAGATCTTCCTAGCCAA
CAAACCAATCCGGATCGGTTTACTCAGACGCAGGAACCACTAATTACTAGTAACAAGCCTAGTTTGGTCA
ACTTTTCACATTTCTTACGCCCTGCAACTTTTGCGAAGACTACTAATAATAACCTTCATGACACTAAAGA
AAAGAGTCCTCAAAGCCCGCCAAATGTGTTTCAGACCAGAGTTCTTGGAGCTAAAGACTCTGAAGATAAG
GTTCTTAACGAGTCTGTTGCTTCTGCTACGCCTAAAGATAACCAAAAGGCTTGCCTAATATCAGAGGACT
CATGTAGAAAAGACCAAGAGAGTGAAAAAGCAGTTGTATGTTCTTCTGTTGGCTCGGGTAATAGTCTCGA
TGGCCCATCCGAAAGTCCTTCACTTTCTTTAAAGAGAAAGCATTCGAATATTCAAGACATTGACTGTCAT
AGTGAAGATGTGGAAGAAGAATCAGGAGATGGAAGAAAGGAAGCAGGTCCATCTCGAACGGGTTTGGGTT
CAAAGAGAAGCCGCTCTGCAGAAGTGCATAATCTGTCTGAAAGGAGACGGCGTGATAGGATCAACGAGAA
GATGCGTGCCCTGCAAGAACTCATTCCAAACTGTAACAAGGTGGACAAAGCTTCGATGCTAGATGAAGCC
ATCGAGTATCTCAAGTCACTCCAACTTCAAGTGCAGATCATGTCAATGGCGTCTGGTTACTATCTGCCAC
CGGCGGTTATGTTCCCACCGGGTATGGGGCATTACCCGGCAGCAGCTGCTGCAATGGCAATGGGTATGGG
AATGCCTTATGCAATGGGCTTGCCTGATTTGAGCCGTGGTGGTTCATCGGTTAACCACGGACCACAGTTC
CAAGTCTCGGGGATGCAACAACAACCAGTGGCGATGGGTATTCCACGTGTCTCTGGTGGTGGTATCTTTG
CCGGTTCTTCGACGATTGGCAATGGCTCGACTAGAGATTTATCTGGTTCTAAAGATCAAACAACGACGAA
TAACAACAGTAACTTGAAACCAATAAAGAGAAAACAGGGGTCTTCTGATCAGTTTTGTGGATCGTCGCCC
AAGAAGAAGAGGAAAGTCTCGAGCGACTACAAAGACCATGACGGTGATTATAAAGATCATGACATCGATT
ACAAGGATGACGATGACAAGGCTGCAGGAGGCGGTGGAAGCGGGCGCGCCGACGCGCTGGACGATTTCGA
TCTCGACATGCTGGGTTCTGATGCCCTCGATGACTTTGACCTGGATATGTTGGGAAGCGACGCATTGGAT
GACTTTGATCTGGACATGCTCGGCTCCGATGCTCTGGACGATTTCGATCTCGATATGTTATAAAGTTAAT
TCAAATTAATTGATATAGTTTTTTAATGAGTATTGAATCTGTTTAGAAATAATGGAATATTATTTTTATT
TATTTATTTATATTATTGGTCGGCTCTTTTCTTCTGAAGGTCAATGACAAAATGATATGAAGGAAATAAT
GATTTCTAAAATTTTACAACGTAAGATATTTTTACAAAAGCCTAGCTCATCTTTTGTCATGCACTATTTT
ACTCACGCTTGAAATTAACGGCCAGTCCACTGCGGAGTCATTTCAAAGTCATCCTAATCGATCTATCGTT
TTTGATAGCTCATTTTGGAGTTCGCGATTGTCTTCTGTTATTCACAACTGTTTTAATTTTTATTTCATTC
TGGAACTCTTCGAGTTCTTTGTAAAGTCTTTCATAGTAGCTTACTGGGTGCACTTGGTAACCATTTGGGA
CACCGGACACTTCATGTAGATGATACTGACTGCACGCAAATATAGGCATGATTTATAGGCATGATTTGAT
GGCTGTACCGATAGGAACGCTAAGAGTAACTTCAGAATCGTTATCCTGGCGGAAAAAATTCATTTGTAAA
CTTTAAAAAAAAAAGCCAATATCCCCAAAATTATTAAGAGCGCCTCCATTATTAACTAAAATTTCACTCA
GCATCCACAATGTATCAGGTATCTACTACAGATATTACATGTGGCGAAAAAGACAAGAACAATGCAATAG
CGCATCAAGAAAAAACACAAAGCTTTCAATCAATGAATCGAAAATGTCATTAAAATAGTATATAAATTGA
AACTAAGTCATAAAGCTATAAAAAGAAAATTTATTTAAATGCAAGATTTAAAGTAAATTCACCTATGTCA
TCCCTGATGCCTGGAGGATACGGTCCCAACGCTGCGAGGCTGGGGGGAGCGTTCCACTGCGGGCTTCGAG
TTCGGTGACGCCCACTCTGCGAAAGAGCTGTAACAACCCGTGCCTGCTCATCCCGAACTGCGTCATGGCG
TCATCAAATGCTTGCGCTGGGTGGGAGTGGCACTGGAAAAAACCCAGCACGCGAACCACTTGCGCGTGGT
CGGCAACGCGATGGGATGTGCGTTCGGGAATACGGCGATTGGTTCTTTTGATCAAGGCCGGCGCGTGCGG
CAATCCCTTTTTCACTGCATCCAGCGCAGGACGTCCGCCGAGGCAGGCCAAGGCGACGAGGTGGTCGTTG
GTCAACGCGGCCAACGCCGGATCAGGGCGAGATAACTGGGCAACAATGCTCTCCAGCGCCGGCCTGCCGC
CGTCGTGGCTGGCGATGGCCACCACCT
